Addgene plasmid #185078: KBB345
Purpose: rfa3D46 truncation fused to GFP
Depositing lab: Ken Belanger. Depositing organization: Colgate University. Publication: The karyopherin Kap95 and the C-termini of Rfa1, Rfa2, and Rfa3 are necessary for efficient nuclear import of functional RPA complex proteins in Saccharomyces cerevisiae. Belanger KD, Griffith AL, Baker HL, Hansen JN, Kovacs LA, Seconi JS, Strine AC. DNA Cell Biol. 2011 Sep;30(9):641-51. doi: 10.1089/dna.2010.1071. Epub 2011 Feb 20. PubMed 21332387.
Backbone
  Vector backbone: pRS316
  Vector type: Yeast Expression
  Selectable markers: URA3
Growth in bacteria
  Bacterial resistance: Ampicillin, 100 μg/mL
  Growth temperature: 37°C
  Growth strain: DH5alpha
  Copy number: High Copy
Gene/Insert
  Gene/Insert name: RFA3
  Species: S. cerevisiae (budding yeast)
  Mutation: Rfa3 truncation aa 1-46
  Tag / fusion protein: GFP (C terminal on insert)
  Cloning method: Restriction Enzyme; 5′ cloning site unknown (unknown if destroyed)
Terms and licenses: Academic/Nonprofit Terms; Industry Terms: Not Available to Industry
How to cite: KBB345 was a gift from Ken Belanger (Addgene plasmid # 185078 ; http://n2t.net/addgene:185078 ; RRID:Addgene_185078)
