[The description below was written by a language model from this plasmid's Addgene catalogue record and pLannotate feature annotations shown in this document.]
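Description:
KBB345 is a yeast expression plasmid built on pRS316, a low-copy centromeric shuttle vector for Saccharomyces cerevisiae. In yeast it is maintained through a CEN6/ARS element and selected by the URA3 auxotrophic marker, which is expressed from its own promoter and can be counterselected with 5-FOA. In E. coli it replicates from a high-copy ColE1/pUC-type origin and is selected with ampicillin through the bla gene. An f1 origin, the lac promoter/operator, a lacZα fragment, and T3 and T7 promoters flanking the pBluescript-derived cloning site are standard remnants of the pRS backbone.

The insert is a truncated allele of RFA3, the gene for the smallest subunit of the heterotrimeric single-stranded-DNA-binding replication protein A (RPA) complex. The catalogue describes the mutation as an Rfa3 truncation comprising amino acids 1-46, fused at its C terminus to GFP. The feature table annotates the fluorescent protein as the S65T variant immediately downstream of a short RFA3 fragment. Following GFP are small fragments resembling a T7 gene 10-derived tag, a T7 terminator and a piece of a tetracycline resistance gene, which probably came along with the GFP cassette from its source vector. No yeast promoter is annotated, and the record does not state what drives expression. About 250 bp of unannotated sequence lies between the cloning site and the RFA3 coding fragment and could hold native upstream sequence, but this is not confirmed. The 5′ cloning site is also unrecorded, and the sequence is labelled a partial NGS result.

The associated study examined nuclear import of RPA subunits and the role of their C-termini. This construct therefore fits use in live-cell fluorescence localisation, testing how loss of the Rfa3 C-terminal region affects nuclear accumulation of the protein.
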