Features (pLannotate 1.2.2; 24 found; start..end, strand, type, name):
      1..804     -  CDS            URA3: orotidine-5'-phosphate decarboxylase, required for uracil biosynthesis; S. cerevisiae URA3; yeast auxotrophic marker, counterselectable with 5-fluoroorotic acid (5-FOA)
    805..1020    -  promoter       URA3 promoter: S. cerevisiae URA3
   1028..1077    -  misc_feature   bom (fragment): basis of mobility region from pBR322
   1179..1214    -  CDS            rop (fragment): Rop protein, which maintains plasmids at low copy number; rop
   1282..1785    -  misc_feature   CEN/ARS: S. cerevisiae CEN6 centromere fused to an autonomously replicating sequence
   1822..1926    +  promoter       AmpR promoter: bla
   1927..2787    +  CDS            AmpR: β-lactamase; bla; confers resistance to ampicillin, carbenicillin, and related antibiotics
   2958..3546    +  rep_origin     ori: high-copy-number ColE1/pMB1/pBR322/pUC origin of replication
   3729..3821    +  CDS            lacI (fragment): lac repressor; lacI; The lac repressor binds to the lac operator to inhibit transcription in E. coli. This inhibition can be relieved by adding lactose or isopropyl-β-D-thiogalactopyranoside (IPTG).
   3834..3855    +  protein_bind   CAP binding site: CAP binding activates transcription in the presence of cAMP. E. coli catabolite activator protein
   3870..3900    +  promoter       lac promoter: promoter for the E. coli lac operon
   3908..3924    +  protein_bind   lac operator: The lac repressor binds to the lac operator to inhibit transcription in E. coli. This inhibition can be relieved by adding lactose or isopropyl-β-D-thiogalactopyranoside (IPTG). lac repressor encoded by lacI
   3969..3987    +  promoter       T3 promoter: promoter for bacteriophage T3 RNA polymerase
   3999..4058    -  misc_feature   MCS (fragment): pBluescript multiple cloning site
   4309..4470    +  CDS            RFA3 (fragment): RFA3_YEAST - Experimental evidence at protein level: Swiss-Prot protein existence level 1. As part of the replication protein A (RPA/RP-A), a single- stranded DNA-binding heterotrimeric complex, may play an essential role in DNA replication, recombination and repair. Binds and stabilizes single-stranded DNA intermediates, preventing complementary DNA reannealing and recruiting different proteins involved in DNA metabolism (By similarity). Stimulates the activity of a cognate strand exchange protein (SEP1). From Saccharomyces cerevisiae (strain ATCC 204508 / S288c) (Baker's yeast).
   4447..5157    +  CDS            GFP (S65T): GFP (S65T) is a basic (constitutively fluorescent) green fluorescent protein published in 1995, derived from Aequorea victoria.
   5165..5214    +  CDS            SET1 (fragment): solubility-enhancement tag derived from T7 phage gene 10B
   5222..5269    +  terminator     T7 terminator: transcription terminator for bacteriophage T7 RNA polymerase
   5295..5443    -  CDS            TcR (fragment): tetracycline efflux protein; tet; confers resistance to tetracycline
   5440..5468    -  misc_feature   MCS (fragment): pBluescript multiple cloning site
   5477..5495    -  promoter       T7 promoter: promoter for bacteriophage T7 RNA polymerase
   5498..5655    +  CDS            lacZα (fragment): LacZα fragment of β-galactosidase; lacZ fragment
   5659..6087    +  rep_origin     f1 ori (sequence partly withheld): f1 bacteriophage origin of replication; arrow indicates direction of (+) strand synthesis
   6115..6166    -  misc_feature   bom (fragment): basis of mobility region from pBR322
>Addgene plasmid #185078 | KBB345 | addgene full sequence | sequence record 368137 | Addgene Partial NGS Result
TTAGTTTTGCTGGCCGCATCTTCTCAAATATGCTTCCCAGCCTGCTTTTCTGTAACGTTCACCCTCTACC
TTAGCATCCCTTCCCTTTGCAAATAGTCCTCTTCCAACAATAATAATGTCAGATCCTGTAGAGACCACAT
CATCCACGGTTCTATACTGTTGACCCAATGCGTCTCCCTTGTCATCTAAACCCACACCGGGTGTCATAAT
CAACCAATCGTAACCTTCATCTCTTCCACCCATGTCTCTTTGAGCAATAAAGCCGATAACAAAATCTTTG
TCGCTCTTCGCAATGTCAACAGTACCCTTAGTATATTCTCCAGTAGATAGGGAGCCCTTGCATGACAATT
CTGCTAACATCAAAAGGCCTCTAGGTTCCTTTGTTACTTCTTCTGCCGCCTGCTTCAAACCGCTAACAAT
ACCTGGGCCCACCACACCGTGTGCATTCGTAATGTCTGCCCATTCTGCTATTCTGTATACACCCGCAGAG
TACTGCAATTTGACTGTATTACCAATGTCAGCAAATTTTCTGTCTTCGAAGAGTAAAAAATTGTACTTGG
CGGATAATGCCTTTAGCGGCTTAACTGTGCCCTCCATGGAAAAATCAGTCAAGATATCCACATGTGTTTT
TAGTAAACAAATTTTGGGACCTAATGCTTCAACTAACTCCAGTAATTCCTTGGTGGTACGAACATCCAAT
GAAGCACACAAGTTTGTTTGCTTTTCGTGCATGATATTAAATAGCTTGGCAGCAACAGGACTAGGATGAG
TAGCAGCACGTTCCTTATATGTAGCTTTCGACATGATTTATCTTCGTTTCCTGCAGGTTTTTGTTCTGTG
CAGTTGGGTTAAGAATACTGGGCAATTTCATGTTTCTTCAACACTACATATGCGTATATATACCAATCTA
AGTCTGTGCTCCTTCCTTCGTTCTTCCTTCTGTTCGGAGATTACCGAATCAAAAAAATTTCAAGGAAACC
GAAATCAAAAAAAAGAATAAAAAAAAAATGATGAATTGAAAAGGTGGTATGGTGCACTCTCAGTACAATC
TGCTCTGATGCCGCATAGTTAAGCCAGCCCCGACACCCGCCAACACCCGCTGACGCGCCCTGACGGGCTT
GTCTGCTCCCGGCATCCGCTTACAGACAAGCTGTGACCGTCTCCGGGAGCTGCATGTGTCAGAGGTTTTC
ACCGTCATCACCGAAACGCGCGAGACGAAAGGGCCTCGTGATACGCCTATTTTTATAGGTTAATGTCATG
ATAATAATGGTTTCTTAGACGGATCGCTTGCCTGTAACTTACACGCGCCTCGTATCTTTTAATGATGGAA
TAATTTGGGAATTTACTCTGTGTTTATTTATTTTTATGTTTTGTATTTGGATTTTAGAAAGTAAATAAAG
AAGGTAGAAGAGTTACGGAATGAAGAAAAAAAAATAAACAAAGGTTTAAAAAATTTCAACAAAAAGCGTA
CTTTACATATATATTTATTAGACAAGAAAAGCAGATTAAATAGATATACATTCGATTAACGATAAGTAAA
ATGTAAAATCACAGGATTTTCGTGTGTGGTCTTCTACACAGACAAGATGAAACAATTCGGCATTAATACC
TGAGAGCAGGAAGAGCAAGATAAAAGGTAGTATTTGTTGGCGATCCCCCTAGAGTCTTTTACATCTTCGG
AAAACAAAAACTATTTTTTCTTTAATTTCTTTTTTTACTTTCTATTTTTAATTTATATATTTATATTAAA
AAATTTAAATTATAATTATTTTTATAGCACGTGATGAAAAGGACCCAGGTGGCACTTTTCGGGGAAATGT
GCGCGGAACCCCTATTTGTTTATTTTTCTAAATACATTCAAATATGTATCCGCTCATGAGACAATAACCC
TGATAAATGCTTCAATAATATTGAAAAAGGAAGAGTATGAGTATTCAACATTTCCGTGTCGCCCTTATTC
CCTTTTTTGCGGCATTTTGCCTTCCTGTTTTTGCTCACCCAGAAACGCTGGTGAAAGTAAAAGATGCTGA
AGATCAGTTGGGTGCACGAGTGGGTTACATCGAACTGGATCTCAACAGCGGTAAGATCCTTGAGAGTTTT
CGCCCCGAAGAACGTTTTCCAATGATGAGCACTTTTAAAGTTCTGCTATGTGGCGCGGTATTATCCCGTA
TTGACGCCGGGCAAGAGCAACTCGGTCGCCGCATACACTATTCTCAGAATGACTTGGTTGAGTACTCACC
AGTCACAGAAAAGCATCTTACGGATGGCATGACAGTAAGAGAATTATGCAGTGCTGCCATAACCATGAGT
GATAACACTGCGGCCAACTTACTTCTGACAACGATCGGAGGACCGAAGGAGCTAACCGCTTTTTTGCACA
ACATGGGGGATCATGTAACTCGCCTTGATCGTTGGGAACCGGAGCTGAATGAAGCCATACCAAACGACGA
GCGTGACACCACGATGCCTGTAGCAATGGCAACAACGTTGCGCAAACTATTAACTGGCGAACTACTTACT
CTAGCTTCCCGGCAACAATTAATAGACTGGATGGAGGCGGATAAAGTTGCAGGACCACTTCTGCGCTCGG
CCCTTCCGGCTGGCTGGTTTATTGCTGATAAATCTGGAGCCGGTGAGCGTGGGTCTCGCGGTATCATTGC
AGCACTGGGGCCAGATGGTAAGCCCTCCCGTATCGTAGTTATCTACACGACGGGGAGTCAGGCAACTATG
GATGAACGAAATAGACAGATCGCTGAGATAGGTGCCTCACTGATTAAGCATTGGTAACTGTCAGACCAAG
TTTACTCATATATACTTTAGATTGATTTAAAACTTCATTTTTAATTTAAAAGGATCTAGGTGAAGATCCT
TTTTGATAATCTCATGACCAAAATCCCTTAACGTGAGTTTTCGTTCCACTGAGCGTCAGACCCCGTAGAA
AAGATCAAAGGATCTTCTTGAGATCCTTTTTTTCTGCGCGTAATCTGCTGCTTGCAAACAAAAAAACCAC
CGCTACCAGCGGTGGTTTGTTTGCCGGATCAAGAGCTACCAACTCTTTTTCCGAAGGTAACTGGCTTCAG
CAGAGCGCAGATACCAAATACTGTTCTTCTAGTGTAGCCGTAGTTAGGCCACCACTTCAAGAACTCTGTA
GCACCGCCTACATACCTCGCTCTGCTAATCCTGTTACCAGTGGCTGCTGCCAGTGGCGATAAGTCGTGTC
TTACCGGGTTGGACTCAAGACGATAGTTACCGGATAAGGCGCAGCGGTCGGGCTGAACGGGGGGTTCGTG
CACACAGCCCAGCTTGGAGCGAACGACCTACACCGAACTGAGATACCTACAGCGTGAGCTATGAGAAAGC
GCCACGCTTCCCGAAGGGAGAAAGGCGGACAGGTATCCGGTAAGCGGCAGGGTCGGAACAGGAGAGCGCA
CGAGGGAGCTTCCAGGGGGAAACGCCTGGTATCTTTATAGTCCTGTCGGGTTTCGCCACCTCTGACTTGA
GCGTCGATTTTTGTGATGCTCGTCAGGGGGGCGGAGCCTATGGAAAAACGCCAGCAACGCGGCCTTTTTA
CGGTTCCTGGCCTTTTGCTGGCCTTTTGCTCACATGTTCTTTCCTGCGTTATCCCCTGATTCTGTGGATA
ACCGTATTACCGCCTTTGAGTGAGCTGATACCGCTCGCCGCAGCCGAACGACCGAGCGCAGCGAGTCAGT
GAGCGAGGAAGCGGAAGAGCGCCCAATACGCAAACCGCCTCTCCCCGCGCGTTGGCCGATTCATTAATGC
AGCTGGCACGACAGGTTTCCCGACTGGAAAGCGGGCAGTGAGCGCAACGCAATTAATGTGAGTTAGCTCA
CTCATTAGGCACCCCAGGCTTTACACTTTATGCTTCCGGCTCGTATGTTGTGTGGAATTGTGAGCGGATA
ACAATTTCACACAGGAAACAGCTATGACCATGATTACGCCAAGCTCGAAATTAACCCTCACTAAAGGGAA
CAAAAGCTGGTACCGGGCCCCCCCTCGAGGTCGACGGTATCGATAAGCTTGATATCGAATTCCTGCAGGC
AACGTCAAGAACAGATGACAGCCAACAGTCGTTGACTAACGTAATGGGCCACTGCTGAGAAGCATCCACC
GCCCATGCCATGGTTGGAATCATGACAAGTCGCCCTATATAATGCCTTCGTTCTTTAATATTGACGCGCC
AAATGTGGCAATACGCGATATTTTTTTCGTTCGTGTTTAAATAAAGAGCAATATAACACACCCTTCACCA
TTCTTGTAGAACATCGTCTACCAGTAACACAAGTAAAAATGGCCAGCGAAACACCAAGAGTTGACCCCAC
AGAAATCTCCAACGTCAATGCTCCTGTGTTTAGGATAATAGCGCAAATCAAATCACAACCCACTGAATCT
CAGTTGATTTTACAATCGCCAACCATATCATCGAAAAGCAAAGGAGAAGAACTCTTCACTGGAGTTGTCC
CAATTCTTGTTGAATTAGATGGTGATGTTAATGGGCACAAATTTTCTGTCAGTGGAGAGGGTGAAGGTGA
TGCAACATACGGAAAACTTACCCTTAAATTTATTTGCACTACTGGAAAACTACCTGTTCCATGGCCAACA
CTTGTCACTACTTTCACTTATGGTGTTCAGTGCTTTTCAAGATACCCGGATCATATGAAACGGCATGACT
TTTTCAAGAGTGCCATGCCCGAAGGTTATGTACAGGAAAGAACTATATTTTTCAAAGATGACGGGAACTA
CAAGACACGTGCTGAAGTCAAGTTTGAAGGTGATACCCTTGTTAATAGAATCGAGTTAAAAGGTATTGAT
TTTAAAGAAGATGGAAACATTCTTGGGCACAAATTGGAATACAACTATAACTCACACAATGTATACATCA
TGGCAGACAAACAAAAGAATGGAATCAAAGCTAACTTCAAAATTAGACACAACATTGAAGATGGAAGCGT
TCAACTAGCAGACCATTATCAACAAAATACTCCAATTGGCGATGGCCCTGTCCTTTTACCAGACAACCAT
TACCTGTCCACACAATCTGCCCTTTCGAAAGATCCCAACGAAAAGAGAGACCACATGGTCCTTCTTGAGT
TTGTAACAGCTGCTGGGATTACACATGGCATGGATGAACTATACAAAGGATCCGGCTGCTAACAAAGCCC
GAAAGGAAGCTGAGTTGGCTGCTGCCACCGCTGAGCAATAACTAGCATAACCCCTTGGGGCCTCTAAACG
GGTCTTGAGGGGTTTTTTGCTGAAAGGAGGAACTATATCCGGATATCCACAGGACGGGTGTGGTCGCCAT
GATCGCGTAGTCGATAGTGGCTCCAAGTAGCGAAGCGAGCAGGACTGGGCGGCGGCCAAAGCGGTCGGAC
AGTGCTCCGAGAACGGGTGCGCATAGAAATTGCATCAACGCATATAGCGCTAGAGCGGCCGCCACCGCGG
TGGAGCTCCAATTCGCCCTATAGTGAGTCGTATTACAATTCACTGGCCGTCGTTTTACAACGTCGTGACT
GGGAAAACCCTGGCGTTACCCAACTTAATCGCCTTGCAGCACATCCCCCTTTCGCCAGCTGGCGTAATAG
CGAAGAGGCCCGCACCGATCGCCCTTCCCAACAGTTGCGCAGCCTGAATGGCGAATGG
[124 nt withheld, positions 5659-5782]
C
[91 nt withheld, positions 5784-5874]
A
[49 nt withheld, positions 5876-5924]
CCTTTGACGTTGGAGTCCACGTTCTTT
[37 nt withheld, positions 5952-5988]
ACCCTATCTCGGTCTATTCTTTTGATTTATAAGGGATTTTGCCGATTTCGGCCTATTGGTTAAAAAATGA
GCTGATTTAACAAAAATTTAACGCGAATTTTAACAAAATATTAACGCTTACAATTTCCTGATGCGGTATT
TTCTCCTTACGCATCTGTGCGGTATTTCACACCGCATAGGGTAATAACTGATATAATTAAATTGAAGCTC
TAATTTGTGAGTTTAGTATACATGCATTTACTTATAATACAGTTTT
